>Addgene plasmid #92205 | pBABE-Tau-cYFP | addgene partial sequence | sequence record 181627 | Addgene NGS Result
GCCCTGGGGACGTCGTCGCGGGTGGCGAGGCGCACCGTGGGCTTGTACTCGGTCATGGTAAGCTTTTTGC
AAAAGCCTAGGCCTCCAAAAAAGCCTCCTCACTACTTCTGGAATAGCTCAGAGGCCGAGGCGGCCTCGGC
CTCTGCATAAATAAAAAAAATTAGTCAGCCATGGGGCGGAGAATGGGCGGAACTGGGCGGAGTTAGGGGC
GGGATGGGCGGAGTTAGGGGCGGGACTATGGTTGCTGACTAATTGAGATGCATGCTTTGCATACTTCTGC
CTGCTGGGGAGCCTGGGGACTTTCCACACCTGGTTGCTGACTAATTGAGATGCATGCTTTGCATACTTCT
GCCTGCTGGGGAGCCTGGGGACTTTCCACACCCTAACTGACACACATTCCACAGGGTCGACCACTGTGCT
GGCGAATAGCTTCTACTTGTACAGCTCGTCCATGCCGAGAGTGATCCCGGCGGCGGTCACGAACTCCAGC
AGGACCATGTGATCGCGCTTCTCGTTGGGGTCTTTGCTCAGGGCGGACTGGTAGCTCAGGTAGTGGTTGT
CGGGCAGCAGCACGGGGCCGTCGCCGATGGGGGTGTTCTGCTGGTAGTGGTCGGCGAGCTGCACGCTGCC
GTCCTCGATGTTGTGGCGGATCTTGAAGTTCACCTTGATGCCGTTCTTCTGCTTGTCCTGCAGCGAACCT
CCGCCTCCTGAACCTCCTCCGCCGTCGACTCTAGAGGATCCCCGGGGATCAACCACTTTGTACAAGAAAG
CTGGGTCGGCGCGCCCACCCTTCAAACCCTGCTTGGCCAGGGAGGCAGACACCTCGTCAGCTAGCGTGGC
GAGCTGGGGCGAGTCTACCATGTCGATGCTGCCGGTGGAGGAGACATTGCTGAGATGCCGTGGAGACGTG
TCCCCAGACACCACTGGCGACTTGTACACGATCTCCGCCCCGTGGTCTGTCTTGGCTTTGGCGTTCTCGC
GGAAGGTCAGCTTGTGGGT
[387 nt withheld, positions 1000-1386]
CAGGCGGCTCTTGGCGGAAGACGGCGACTTGGGTGGAGTACGGACCACTGCCACCTTCTTGGGCTCCCGG
GTGGGTGGGGTTGGAAGGGACGGGGTGCGGGAGCGGCTGCCGGGAGTGCCTGGGGAGCCGGGGCTGCTGT
AGCCGCTGCGATCCCCTGATTTTGGAGGTTCACCAGAGCTGGGTGGTGTCTTTGGAGCGGGCGGGGTTTT
TGCTGGAATCCTGGTGGCGTTGGCCTGGCCCTTCTGGCCTGGAGGGGCTGCTCCCCGCGGTGTGGCGATC
TTCGTTTTACCATCAGCCCCCTTGGCTTTTTTGTCATCGCTTCCAGTCCCGTCTTTGCTTTTACTGACCA
TGCGAGCTTGGGTCACGTGACCAGCAGCTTCGTCTTCCAGGCTGGGGGTGTCTCCAATGCCTGCTTCTTC
AGCTGTGGTTCCTTCTGGGATCTCCGTGTGGGGCTGCGCGGCAGCCTGCTTGCCGGGAGCTCCCTCATCC
ACTAAGGGTGCTGTCACATCTTCCGCTGTTGGAGTGCTCTTAGCATCAGAGGTTTCAGAGCCCGGTTCCT
CAGATCCGTCCTCAGTGGGGGTCTGCAGGGGAGATTCTTTCAGGCCAGCGTCCGTGTCACCCTCTTGGTC
TTGGTGCATGGTGTAGCCCCCCTGATCTTTCCTGTCCCCCAACCCGTACGTCCCAGCGTGATCTTCCATC
ACTTCGAACTCCTGGCGGGGCTCAGCCATGGTGAAGGGGGCGGCCGCGGAGCCTGCTTTTTTGTACAAAC
TTGTTGATCAATCGATAGAACCGAGGTGCAGTTGGACCTGGGAGTGGACACCTGTGGAGAGAAAGGCAAA
GTGGATGTTATTCTATAGTGTCACCTAAATCGTATGTGTATGATACATAAGGTTATGTATTAATTGTAGC
CGCGTTCTAACGAAGCCAAGGGGGTGGGCCTATAGACTCTATAGGCGGTACTTACGTCACTCTTGGCACG
GGGAATCCGCGTTCCAATGCACCGTTCCCGGCCGCGGAGGCTGGATCGGTCCCGGTGTCTTCTATGGAGG
TCAAAACAGCGTGGATGGCGTCTCCAGGCGATCTGACGGTTCACTAAACGAGCTCTGCTTATATAGACCT
CCCACCGTACACGCCTACCGCCCATTTGCGTCAATGGGGCGGAGTTGTTACGACATTTTGGAAAGTCCCG
TTGATTTTGGTGCCAAAACAAACTCCCATTGACGTCAATGGGGTGGAGACTTGGAAATCCCCGTGAGTCA
AACCGCTATCCACGCCCATTGATGTACTGCCAAAACCGCATCACCATGGTAATAGCGATGACTAATACGT
AGATGTACTGCCAAGTAGGAAAGTCCCATAAGGTCATGTACTGGGCATAATGCCAGGCGGGCCATTTACC
GTCATTGACGTCAATAGGGGGCGTACTTGGCATATGATACACTTGATGTACTGCCAAGTGGGCAGTTTAC
CGTAAATACTCCACCCATTGACGTCAATGGAAAGTCCCTATTGGCGTTACTATGGGAACATACGTCATTA
TTGACGTCAATGGGCGGGGGTCGTTGGGCGGTCAGCCAGGCGGGCCATTTACCGTAAGTTATGTAACGCG
GAACTCCATATATGGGCTATGAACTAATGACCCCGTAATTGATTACTATTAATAACTAGTCAATAATCAA
TGTCAACGCGTATATCTGGCCCGTACATCGCGAAGCAGCGCAAAACGCCTAACCCTAAGCAGATTCTTCA
TGCAATTGTCGGTCAAGCCTTGCCTTGTTGTAGCTTAAATTTTGCTCGCGCACTACTCAGCGACCTCCAA
CACACAAGCAGGGAGCAGATACTGGCTTAACTATGCGGCATCAGAGCAGATTGTACTGAGAGTGCACCAT
AGGGGATCGGGAGATCCGGCCGGCGCCTAGAGAAGGAGTGAGGGCTGGATAAAGGGAGGATCGAGGCGGG
GTCGAACGAGGAGGTTCAAGGGGGAGAGACGGGGCGGATGGAGGAAGAGGAGGCGGAGGCTTAGGGTGTA
CAAAGGGCTTGACCCAGGGAGGGGGGTCAAAAGCCAAGGCTTCCCAGGTCACGATGTAGGGGACCTGGTC
TGGGTGTCCATGCGGGCCAGGTGAAAAGACCTTGATCTTAACCTGGGTGATGAGGTCTCGGTTAAAGGTG
CCGTCTCGCGGCCATCCGACGTTAAAGGTTGGCCATTCTGCAGAGCAGAAGGTAACCCAACGTCTCTTCT
TGACATCTACCGACTGGTTGTGAGCGATCCGCTCGACATCTTTCCAGTGACCTAAGGTCAAACTTAAGGG
AGTGGTAACAGTCTGGCCCTAATTTTCAGACAAATACAGAAACACAGTCAGACAGAGACAACACAGAACG
ATGCTGCAGCGCTGCAGCAGACAAGACGCGCGGCTTCGGTTCCAAACCGAAAGCAAAAATTCAGACGGAG
GCGGGAACTGTTTTAGGTTCTCGTCTCCTACCAGAACCACATATCCTGACGGGGTCGGATTCCACATCGA
CTCCCTTCCTCAGGTCGGGCCACAAAAACGGCCCCCAAAGTCCCTGGGACGTCTCCCAGGGTTGCGGCCG
GGTGTTCAGAACTCGTCAGTTCCACCACGGGTCCGCCAGATACAGAGCTAGTTAGCTAACTAGTACCGAC
GCAGGCGCATAAAATCAGTCATAGACACTAGACAATCGGACAGACACAGATAAGTTGCTGGCCAGCTTGC
CTCCCGGTGGTGGGTCGGTGGTCCCTGGGCAGGGGTCTCCCGATCCCGGACGAGCCCCCAAATGAAAGAC
CCCCGCTGACGGGTAGTCAATCACTCAGAGGAGACCCTCCCAAGGAACAGCGAGACCACAAGTCGGATGC
AACTGCAAGAGGGTTTATTGGATACACGGGTACCCGGGCGACTCAGTCAATCGGAGGACTGGCGCCCCGA
GTGAGGGGTTGTGGGCTCTTTTATTGAGCTCGGGGAGCAGAAGCGCGCGAACAGAAGCGAGAAGCGAACT
GATTGGTTAGTTCAAATAAGGCACAGGGTCATTTCAGGTCCTTGGGGCACCCTGGAAACATCTGATGGTT
CTCTAGAAACTGCTGAGGGCTGGACCGCATCTGGGGACCATCTGTTCTTGGCCCTGAGCCGGGGCAGGAA
CTGCTTACCACAGATATCCTGTTTGGCCCATATTCAGCTGTTCCATCTGTTCTTGGCCCTGAGCCGGGGC
AGGAACTGCTTACCACAGATATCCTGTTTGGCCCATATTCAGGCTGCAGGTGGCACTTTTCGGGGAAATG
TGCGCGGAACCCCTATTTGTTTATTTTTCTAAATACATTCAAATATGTATCCGCTCATGAGACAATAACC
CTGATAAATGCTTCAATAATATTGAAAAAGGAAGAGTATGAGTATTCAACATTTCCGTGTCGCCCTTATT
CCCTTTTTTGCGGCATTTTGCCTTCCTGTTTTTGCTCACCCAGAAACGCTGGTGAAAGTAAAAGATGCTG
AAGATCAGTTGGGTGCACGAGTGGGTTACATCGAACTGGATCTCAACAGCGGTAAGATCCTTGAGAGTTT
TCGCCCCGAAGAACGTTTTCCAATGATGAGCACTTTTAAAGTTCTGCTATGTGGCGCGGTATTATCCCGT
ATTGACGCCGGGCAAGAGCAACTCGGTCGCCGCATACACTATTCTCAGAATGACTTGGTTGAGTACTCAC
CAGTCACAGAAAAGCATCTTACGGATGGCATGACAGTAAGAGAATTATGCAGTGCTGCCATAACCATGAG
TGATAACACTGCGGCCAACTTACTTCTGACAACGATCGGAGGACCGAAGGAGCTAACCGCTTTTTTGCAC
AACATGGGGGATCATGTAACTCGCCTTGATCGTTGGGAACCGGAGCTGAATGAAGCCATACCAAACGACG
AGCGTGACACCACGATGCCTGTAGCAATGGCAACAACGTTGCGCAAACTATTAACTGGCGAACTACTTAC
TCTAGCTTCCCGGCAACAATTAATAGACTGGATGGAGGCGGATAAAGTTGCAGGACCACTTCTGCGCTCG
GCCCTTCCGGCTGGCTGGTTTATTGCTGATAAATCTGGAGCCGGTGAGCGTGGGTCTCGCGGTATCATTG
CAGCACTGGGGCCAGATGGTAAGCCCTCCCGTATCGTAGTTATCTACACGACGGGGAGTCAGGCAACTAT
GGATGAACGAAATAGACAGATCGCTGAGATAGGTGCCTCACTGATTAAGCATTGGTAACTGTCAGACCAA
GTTTACTCATATATACTTTAGATTGATTTGCGGCCGCAAAAGGATCTAGGTGAAGATCCTTTTTGATAAT
CTCATGACCAAAATCCCTTAACGTGAGTTTTCGTTCCACTGAGCGTCAGACCCCGTAGAAAAGATCAAAG
GATCTTCTTGAGATCCTTTTTTTCTGCGCGTAATCTGCTGCTTGCAAACAAAAAAACCACCGCTACCAGC
GGTGGTTTGTTTGCCGGATCAAGAGCTACCAACTCTTTTTCCGAAGGTAACTGGCTTCAGCAGAGCGCAG
ATACCAAATACTGTTCTTCTAGTGTAGCCGTAGTTAGGCCACCACTTCAAGAACTCTGTAGCACCGCCTA
CATACCTCGCTCTGCTAATCCTGTTACCAGTGGCTGCTGCCAGTGGCGATAAGTCGTGTCTTACCGGGTT
GGACTCAAGACGATAGTTACCGGATAAGGCGCAGCGGTCGGGCTGAACGGGGGGTTCGTGCACACAGCCC
AGCTTGGAGCGAACGACCTACACCGAACTGAGATACCTACAGCGTGAGCTATGAGAAAGCGCCACGCTTC
CCGAAGGGAGAAAGGCGGACAGGTATCCGGTAAGCGGCAGGGTCGGAACAGGAGAGCGCACGAGGGAGCT
TCCAGGGGGAAACGCCTGGTATCTTTATAGTCCTGTCGGGTTTCGCCACCTCTGACTTGAGCGTCGATTT
TTGTGATGCTCGTCAGGGGGGCGGAGCCTATGGAAAAACGCCAGCAACGCGGCCTTTTTACGGTTCCTGG
CCTTTTGCTGGCCTTTTGCTCACATGTTCTTTCCTGCGTTATCCCCTGATTCTGTGGATAACCGTATTAC
CGCCTTTGAGTGAGCTGATACCGCTCGCCGCAGCCGAACGACCGAGCGCAGCGAGTCAGTGAGCGAGGAA
GCGGAAGAGCGCCCAATACGCAAACCGCCTCTCCCCGCGCGTTGGCCGATTCATTAATGCAACTATGGCC
ATTTAATGTAAATACTTAAGAAAAAAAACCAAATTAATTTTGATACATGCTGCATGTGAAAGACCCCCGC
TGACGGGTAGTCAATCACTCAGAGGAGACCCTCCCAAGGAACAGCGAGACCACAAGTCGGATGCAACTGC
AAGAGGGTTTATTGGATACACGGGTACCCGGGCGACTCAGTCAATCGGAGGACTGGCGCCCCGAGTGAGG
GGTTGTGGGCTCTTTTATTGAGCTCGGGGAGCAGAAGCGCGCGAACAGAAGCGAGAAGCGAACTGATTGG
TTAGTTCAAATAAGGCACAGGGTCATTTCAGGTCCTTGGGGCACCCTGGAAACATCTGATGGTTCTCTAG
AAACTGCTGAGGGCTGGACCGCATCTGGGGACCATCTGTTCTTGGCCCTGAGCCGGGGCAGGAACTGCTT
ACCACAGATATCCTGTTTGGCCCATATTCAGCTGTTCCATCTGTTCTTGGCCCTGAGCCGGGGCAGGAAC
TGCTTACCACAGATATCCTGTTTGGCCCATATTCAGCTGTTCCATCTGTTCCTGACCTTGATCTGAACTT
CTCTATTCTCAGTTATGTATTTTTCCATGCCTTGCAAAATGGCGTTACTTAAGCTAGCTTGCCAAACCTA
CAGGTGGGGTCTTTCATTCCCCCCTTTTTCTGGAGACTAAATAAAATCTTTTATTTTATCGATGCATGGG
GTCGTGCGCTCCTTTCGGTCGGGCGCTGCGGGTCGTGGGGCGGGCGTCAGGCACCGGGCTTGCGGGTCAT
GCACCAGGTGCGCGGTCCTTCGGGCACCTCGACGTCGGCGGTGACGGTGAAGCCGAGCCGCTCGTAGAAG
GGGAGGTTGCGGGGCGCGGAGGTCTCCAGGAAGGCGGGCACCCCGGCGCGCTCGGCCGCCTCCACTCCGG
GGAGCACGACGGCGCTGCCCAGACCCTTGCCCTGGTGGTCGGGCGAGACGCCGACGGTGGCCAGGAACCA
CGCGGGCTCCTTGGGCCGGTGCGGCGCCAGGAGGCCTTCCATCTGTTGCTGCGCGGCCAGCCGGGAACCG
CTCAACTCGGCCATGCGCGGGCCGATCTCGGCGAACACCGCCCC
