[The description below was written by a language model from this plasmid's Addgene catalogue record.]
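Description:
pBABE-Tau-cYFP is a retroviral mammalian expression plasmid built on a pBABE backbone, about 8.0 kb in total, of which roughly 1.3 kb is insert. It is propagated in bacteria under ampicillin selection, and transduced or transfected mammalian cells can be selected with G418 through the neomycin resistance marker. The record lists a recombination-deficient cloning strain as the host, a common choice for vectors carrying repeated retroviral long terminal repeats. No feature table is provided, so the promoter driving the insert, the origin of replication and the exact arrangement of viral elements are not stated. pBABE-type vectors generally express the transgene from the retroviral LTR and rely on a packaging signal, with viral proteins supplied in trans by a packaging cell line, but this layout is not confirmed here.

The payload is human MAPT, encoding the microtubule-associated protein tau, fused at its C terminus to a fragment of yellow fluorescent protein spanning residues 156–239. This C-terminal YFP half is non-fluorescent on its own. In bimolecular fluorescence complementation, it reconstitutes a fluorescent protein only when brought close to the complementary N-terminal YFP fragment carried by a partner protein. According to the stated purpose, the construct is one component of an α-synuclein/tau BiFC system, so it would be paired with a companion vector carrying the complementary fragment. YFP signal then reports the association, abundance and subcellular location of these two neurodegeneration-linked proteins in stably transduced cells. The associated study concerns regulation of the nuclear accumulation and toxicity of α-synuclein and tau.
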