Addgene plasmid #92205: pBABE-Tau-cYFP
Purpose: Retroviral overexpression vector for α-Syn/Tau bimolecular fluorescence complementation (BiFC)
Depositing lab: Huda Zoghbi. Depositing organization: Baylor College of Medicine. Publication: TRIM28 regulates the nuclear accumulation and toxicity of both alpha-synuclein and tau. Rousseaux MW, de Haro M, Lasagna-Reeves CA, De Maio A, Park J, Jafar-Nejad P, Al-Ramahi I, Sharma A, See L, Lu N, Vilanova-Velez L, Klisch TJ, Westbrook TF, Troncoso JC, Botas J, Zoghbi HY. Elife. 2016 Oct 25;5. pii: e19809. doi: 10.7554/eLife.19809. PubMed 27779468.
Backbone
  Vector backbone: pBABE
  Backbone manufacturer: Zhu Songyang Lab (Baylor College of Medicine)
  Backbone size w/o insert (bp): 6683
  Total vector size (bp): 8005
  Vector type: Mammalian Expression, Retroviral
  Selectable markers: Neomycin (select with G418)
Growth in bacteria
  Bacterial resistance: Ampicillin, 100 μg/mL
  Growth temperature: 37°C
  Growth strain: NEB Stable
  Copy number: Unknown
Gene/Insert
  Gene/Insert name: MAPT
  Species: H. sapiens (human)
  Insert size (bp): 1322
  Entrez Gene: MAPT (a.k.a. DDPAC, FTD1, FTDP-17, MAPTL, MSTD, MTBT1, MTBT2, PPND, PPP1R103, TAU, Tau-PHF6, tau-40)
  Tag / fusion protein: YFP(156-239) (C terminal on insert)
Terms and licenses: Academic/Nonprofit Terms; Industry Terms: Not Available to Industry
How to cite: pBABE-Tau-cYFP was a gift from Huda Zoghbi (Addgene plasmid # 92205 ; http://n2t.net/addgene:92205 ; RRID:Addgene_92205)
